Addgene plasmid #193705: H1.224.M.luc
Purpose: Expresses a truncated PolIII H1 promoter of 224 nucleotides (H1.224) with the TATA box mutated
Depositing lab: Elena Herrera-Carrillo. Depositing organization: Academic Medical Center, University of Amsterdam. Publication: Engineered mini H1 promoters with dedicated RNA Polymerase II or III activity. Gao Z, van der Velden YU, Fan M, van der Linden CA, Vink M, Herrera-Carrillo E, Berkhout B. J Biol Chem. 2020 Nov 5. pii: S0021-9258(20)00012-5. doi: 10.1074/jbc.RA120.015386. PubMed 33154168.
Backbone
  Vector backbone: pGL3-Basic
  Backbone manufacturer: Promega
  Vector type: Mammalian Expression, Luciferase
Growth in bacteria
  Bacterial resistance: Ampicillin, 100 μg/mL
  Growth temperature: 37°C
  Growth strain: DH5alpha
  Copy number: High Copy
Gene/Insert
  Gene/Insert name: Truncated PolIII H1 promoter (H1.224) with the TATA box mutated
  Species: H. sapiens (human)
  Cloning method: Restriction Enzyme; 5′ cloning site NheI (not destroyed); 3′ cloning site NcoI (not destroyed)
  Sequencing primers: 5′ CTAGCAAAATAGGCTGTCCC
Terms and licenses: Academic/Nonprofit Terms; Industry Terms: Not Available to Industry
How to cite: H1.224.M.luc was a gift from Elena Herrera-Carrillo (Addgene plasmid # 193705 ; http://n2t.net/addgene:193705 ; RRID:Addgene_193705)
