[The description below was written by a language model from this plasmid's Addgene catalogue record and pLannotate feature annotations shown in this document.]
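Description:
H1.224.M.luc is a firefly luciferase reporter plasmid built on the promoterless pGL3-Basic backbone and intended for transient transfection of mammalian cells. It is about 5 kb and is propagated in E. coli as a high-copy plasmid through a ColE1/pUC-type origin, with ampicillin selection provided by β-lactamase under its own bla promoter. An f1 phage origin is also present, which allows single-stranded DNA production. The annotation software also flags short fragments of lacZα, a tetracycline resistance gene and SV40 large T antigen. These are partial matches within backbone sequence, not functional genes.

The insert is a truncated, 224-nucleotide version of the human H1 RNA promoter in which the TATA box has been mutated. It was cloned between the NheI and NcoI sites, directly upstream of the luc+ coding sequence, and both sites are retained. H1 is classically an RNA polymerase III promoter. A luciferase mRNA that can be translated, however, depends on RNA polymerase II transcription, so luciferase output from this plasmid effectively reports Pol II activity arising from the promoter variant. The luciferase transcript ends at the SV40 late polyadenylation signal. Upstream of the promoter, a synthetic poly(A) signal and a transcriptional pause site from the human α2 globin gene block read-through from the backbone, which keeps background signal low.

The associated work concerns engineered mini H1 promoters with dedicated Pol II or Pol III activity, and this plasmid fits as one of the promoter variants compared there, testing how loss of the TATA box affects polymerase usage. The depositor and repository sequences differ by one nucleotide in length and start at different positions, but they carry the same annotated features in the same order.
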