Features (pLannotate 1.2.2; 12 found; start..end, strand, type, name):
     27..242     +  promoter       H1 promoter: human H1 RNA promoter
    308..1960    +  CDS            luciferase: firefly luciferase; luc+; enhanced luc+ version of the luciferase gene
   2001..2122    -  polyA_signal   SV40 poly(A) signal: SV40 polyadenylation signal
   2145..2213    -  CDS            large T antigen (fragment): large T antigen from SV40 (simian virus 40)
   2229..2361    +  CDS            TcR (fragment): tetracycline efflux protein; tet; confers resistance to tetracycline
   2541..3129    -  rep_origin     ori: high-copy-number ColE1/pMB1/pBR322/pUC origin of replication
   3300..4160    -  CDS            AmpR: β-lactamase; bla; confers resistance to ampicillin, carbenicillin, and related antibiotics
   4161..4265    -  promoter       AmpR promoter: bla
   4292..4720    +  rep_origin     f1 ori (sequence partly withheld): f1 bacteriophage origin of replication; arrow indicates direction of (+) strand synthesis
   4752..4819    -  CDS            lacZα (fragment): LacZα fragment of β-galactosidase; lacZ fragment
   4878..4926    +  polyA_signal   poly(A) signal: synthetic polyadenylation signal
   4940..5031    +  misc_feature   pause site: RNA polymerase II transcriptional pause signal from the human α2 globin gene
>Addgene plasmid #193705 | H1.224.M.luc | depositor full sequence | sequence record 374971 | H1.224.M.luc sequence 5038 bps
GGTACCGAGCTCTTACGCGTGCTAGCGAACGCTGACGTCATCAACCCGCTCCAAGGAATCGCGGGCCCAG
TGTCACTAGGCGGGAACACCCAGCGCGCGTGCGCCCTGGCAGGAAGATGGCTGTGAGGGACAGGGGAGTG
GCGCCCTGCAAATATTTGCATGTCGCTATGTGTTCTGGGAAATCACCATAAACGTGAAATGTCTTTGGAT
TTGGGAATCCTCGAGGTTCTGTATGAGACCACTCTTTCCCATACTCGAGTGTGAAGGGGCAGTAGTAATA
TACCGGTGATCTTTTTTGGAAGCCACCATGGAAGACGCCAAAAACATAAAGAAAGGCCCGGCGCCATTCT
ATCCGCTGGAAGATGGAACCGCTGGAGAGCAACTGCATAAGGCTATGAAGAGATACGCCCTGGTTCCTGG
AACAATTGCTTTTACAGATGCACATATCGAGGTGGACATCACTTACGCTGAGTACTTCGAAATGTCCGTT
CGGTTGGCAGAAGCTATGAAACGATATGGGCTGAATACAAATCACAGAATCGTCGTATGCAGTGAAAACT
CTCTTCAATTCTTTATGCCGGTGTTGGGCGCGTTATTTATCGGAGTTGCAGTTGCGCCCGCGAACGACAT
TTATAATGAACGTGAATTGCTCAACAGTATGGGCATTTCGCAGCCTACCGTGGTGTTCGTTTCCAAAAAG
GGGTTGCAAAAAATTTTGAACGTGCAAAAAAAGCTCCCAATCATCCAAAAAATTATTATCATGGATTCTA
AAACGGATTACCAGGGATTTCAGTCGATGTACACGTTCGTCACATCTCATCTACCTCCCGGTTTTAATGA
ATACGATTTTGTGCCAGAGTCCTTCGATAGGGACAAGACAATTGCACTGATCATGAACTCCTCTGGATCT
ACTGGTCTGCCTAAAGGTGTCGCTCTGCCTCATAGAACTGCCTGCGTGAGATTCTCGCATGCCAGAGATC
CTATTTTTGGCAATCAAATCATTCCGGATACTGCGATTTTAAGTGTTGTTCCATTCCATCACGGTTTTGG
AATGTTTACTACACTCGGATATTTGATATGTGGATTTCGAGTCGTCTTAATGTATAGATTTGAAGAAGAG
CTGTTTCTGAGGAGCCTTCAGGATTACAAGATTCAAAGTGCGCTGCTGGTGCCAACCCTATTCTCCTTCT
TCGCCAAAAGCACTCTGATTGACAAATACGATTTATCTAATTTACACGAAATTGCTTCTGGTGGCGCTCC
CCTCTCTAAGGAAGTCGGGGAAGCGGTTGCCAAGAGGTTCCATCTGCCAGGTATCAGGCAAGGATATGGG
CTCACTGAGACTACATCAGCTATTCTGATTACACCCGAGGGGGATGATAAACCGGGCGCGGTCGGTAAAG
TTGTTCCATTTTTTGAAGCGAAGGTTGTGGATCTGGATACCGGGAAAACGCTGGGCGTTAATCAAAGAGG
CGAACTGTGTGTGAGAGGTCCTATGATTATGTCCGGTTATGTAAACAATCCGGAAGCGACCAACGCCTTG
ATTGACAAGGATGGATGGCTACATTCTGGAGACATAGCTTACTGGGACGAAGACGAACACTTCTTCATCG
TTGACCGCCTGAAGTCTCTGATTAAGTACAAAGGCTATCAGGTGGCTCCCGCTGAATTGGAATCCATCTT
GCTCCAACACCCCAACATCTTCGACGCAGGTGTCGCAGGTCTTCCCGACGATGACGCCGGTGAACTTCCC
GCCGCCGTTGTTGTTTTGGAGCACGGAAAGACGATGACGGAAAAAGAGATCGTGGATTACGTCGCCAGTC
AAGTAACAACCGCGAAAAAGTTGCGCGGAGGAGTTGTGTTTGTGGACGAAGTACCGAAAGGTCTTACCGG
AAAACTCGACGCAAGAAAAATCAGAGAGATCCTCATAAAGGCCAAGAAGGGCGGAAAGATCGCCGTGTAA
TTCTAGAGTCGGGGCGGCCGGCCGCTTCGAGCAGACATGATAAGATACATTGATGAGTTTGGACAAACCA
CAACTAGAATGCAGTGAAAAAAATGCTTTATTTGTGAAATTTGTGATGCTATTGCTTTATTTGTAACCAT
TATAAGCTGCAATAAACAAGTTAACAACAACAATTGCATTCATTTTATGTTTCAGGTTCAGGGGGAGGTG
TGGGAGGTTTTTTAAAGCAAGTAAAACCTCTACAAATGTGGTAAAATCGATAAGGATCCGTCGACCGATG
CCCTTGAGAGCCTTCAACCCAGTCAGCTCCTTCCGGTGGGCGCGGGGCATGACTATCGTCGCCGCACTTA
TGACTGTCTTCTTTATCATGCAACTCGTAGGACAGGTGCCGGCAGCGCTCTTCCGCTTCCTCGCTCACTG
ACTCGCTGCGCTCGGTCGTTCGGCTGCGGCGAGCGGTATCAGCTCACTCAAAGGCGGTAATACGGTTATC
CACAGAATCAGGGGATAACGCAGGAAAGAACATGTGAGCAAAAGGCCAGCAAAAGGCCAGGAACCGTAAA
AAGGCCGCGTTGCTGGCGTTTTTCCATAGGCTCCGCCCCCCTGACGAGCATCACAAAAATCGACGCTCAA
GTCAGAGGTGGCGAAACCCGACAGGACTATAAAGATACCAGGCGTTTCCCCCTGGAAGCTCCCTCGTGCG
CTCTCCTGTTCCGACCCTGCCGCTTACCGGATACCTGTCCGCCTTTCTCCCTTCGGGAAGCGTGGCGCTT
TCTCATAGCTCACGCTGTAGGTATCTCAGTTCGGTGTAGGTCGTTCGCTCCAAGCTGGGCTGTGTGCACG
AACCCCCCGTTCAGCCCGACCGCTGCGCCTTATCCGGTAACTATCGTCTTGAGTCCAACCCGGTAAGACA
CGACTTATCGCCACTGGCAGCAGCCACTGGTAACAGGATTAGCAGAGCGAGGTATGTAGGCGGTGCTACA
GAGTTCTTGAAGTGGTGGCCTAACTACGGCTACACTAGAAGAACAGTATTTGGTATCTGCGCTCTGCTGA
AGCCAGTTACCTTCGGAAAAAGAGTTGGTAGCTCTTGATCCGGCAAACAAACCACCGCTGGTAGCGGTGG
TTTTTTTGTTTGCAAGCAGCAGATTACGCGCAGAAAAAAAGGATCTCAAGAAGATCCTTTGATCTTTTCT
ACGGGGTCTGACGCTCAGTGGAACGAAAACTCACGTTAAGGGATTTTGGTCATGAGATTATCAAAAAGGA
TCTTCACCTAGATCCTTTTAAATTAAAAATGAAGTTTTAAATCAATCTAAAGTATATATGAGTAAACTTG
GTCTGACAGTTACCAATGCTTAATCAGTGAGGCACCTATCTCAGCGATCTGTCTATTTCGTTCATCCATA
GTTGCCTGACTCCCCGTCGTGTAGATAACTACGATACGGGAGGGCTTACCATCTGGCCCCAGTGCTGCAA
TGATACCGCGAGACCCACGCTCACCGGCTCCAGATTTATCAGCAATAAACCAGCCAGCCGGAAGGGCCGA
GCGCAGAAGTGGTCCTGCAACTTTATCCGCCTCCATCCAGTCTATTAATTGTTGCCGGGAAGCTAGAGTA
AGTAGTTCGCCAGTTAATAGTTTGCGCAACGTTGTTGCCATTGCTACAGGCATCGTGGTGTCACGCTCGT
CGTTTGGTATGGCTTCATTCAGCTCCGGTTCCCAACGATCAAGGCGAGTTACATGATCCCCCATGTTGTG
CAAAAAAGCGGTTAGCTCCTTCGGTCCTCCGATCGTTGTCAGAAGTAAGTTGGCCGCAGTGTTATCACTC
ATGGTTATGGCAGCACTGCATAATTCTCTTACTGTCATGCCATCCGTAAGATGCTTTTCTGTGACTGGTG
AGTACTCAACCAAGTCATTCTGAGAATAGTGTATGCGGCGACCGAGTTGCTCTTGCCCGGCGTCAATACG
GGATAATACCGCGCCACATAGCAGAACTTTAAAAGTGCTCATCATTGGAAAACGTTCTTCGGGGCGAAAA
CTCTCAAGGATCTTACCGCTGTTGAGATCCAGTTCGATGTAACCCACTCGTGCACCCAACTGATCTTCAG
CATCTTTTACTTTCACCAGCGTTTCTGGGTGAGCAAAAACAGGAAGGCAAAATGCCGCAAAAAAGGGAAT
AAGGGCGACACGGAAATGTTGAATACTCATACTCTTCCTTTTTCAATATTATTGAAGCATTTATCAGGGT
TATTGTCTCATGAGCGGATACATATTTGAATGTATTTAGAAAAATAAACAAATAGGGGTTCCGCGCACAT
TTCCCCGAAAAGTGCCACCTG
[124 nt withheld, positions 4292-4415]
C
[91 nt withheld, positions 4417-4507]
A
[49 nt withheld, positions 4509-4557]
CCTTTGACGTTGGAGTCCACGTTCTTT
[37 nt withheld, positions 4585-4621]
ACCCTATCTCGGTCTATTCTTTTGATTTATAAGGGATTTTGCCGATTTCGGCCTATTGGTTAAAAAATGA
GCTGATTTAACAAAAATTTAACGCGAATTTTAACAAAATATTAACGCTTACAATTTGCCATTCGCCATTC
AGGCTGCGCAACTGTTGGGAAGGGCGATCGGTGCGGGCCTCTTCGCTATTACGCCAGCCCAAGCTACCAT
GATAAGTAAGTAATATTAAGGTACGGGAGGTACTTGGAGCGGCCGCAATAAAATATCTTTATTTTCATTA
CATCTGTGTGTTGGTTTTTTGTGTGAATCGATAGTACTAACATACGCTCTCCATCAAAACAAAACGAAAC
AAAACAAACTAGCAAAATAGGCTGTCCCCAGTGCAAGTGCAGGTGCCAGAACATTTCTCTATCGATA
