Features (pLannotate 1.2.2; 12 found; start..end, strand, type, name):
     64..278     +  promoter       H1 promoter: human H1 RNA promoter
    328..1980    +  CDS            luciferase: firefly luciferase; luc+; enhanced luc+ version of the luciferase gene
   2021..2142    -  polyA_signal   SV40 poly(A) signal: SV40 polyadenylation signal
   2165..2233    -  CDS            large T antigen (fragment): large T antigen from SV40 (simian virus 40)
   2249..2381    +  CDS            TcR (fragment): tetracycline efflux protein; tet; confers resistance to tetracycline
   2561..3149    -  rep_origin     ori: high-copy-number ColE1/pMB1/pBR322/pUC origin of replication
   3320..4180    -  CDS            AmpR: β-lactamase; bla; confers resistance to ampicillin, carbenicillin, and related antibiotics
   4181..4285    -  promoter       AmpR promoter: bla
   4312..4740    +  rep_origin     f1 ori (sequence partly withheld): f1 bacteriophage origin of replication; arrow indicates direction of (+) strand synthesis
   4772..4839    -  CDS            lacZα (fragment): LacZα fragment of β-galactosidase; lacZ fragment
   4898..4946    +  polyA_signal   poly(A) signal: synthetic polyadenylation signal
   4960..12      +  misc_feature   pause site (across the origin): RNA polymerase II transcriptional pause signal from the human α2 globin gene
>Addgene plasmid #193705 | H1.224.M.luc | addgene full sequence | sequence record 380666 | Addgene NGS Result
GAACATTTCTCTATCGATAGGTACCGAGCTCTTACGCGTGCTAGCCCGGGCTCGAGACTAGACGAACGCT
GACGTCATCAACCCGCTCCAAGGAATCGCGGGCCCAGTGTCACTAGGCGGGAACACCCAGCGCGCGTGCG
CCCTGGCAGGAAGATGGCTGTGAGGGACAGGGGAGTGGCGCCCTGCAATATTTGCATGTCGCTATGTGTT
CTGGGAAATCACCATAAACGTGAAATGTCTTTGGATTTGGGAATCCTCGAGGTTCTGTATGAGACCACTC
TTTCCCGATATCAAGCTTGGCATTCCGGTACTGTTGGTAAAGCCACCATGGAAGACGCCAAAAACATAAA
GAAAGGCCCGGCGCCATTCTATCCGCTGGAAGATGGAACCGCTGGAGAGCAACTGCATAAGGCTATGAAG
AGATACGCCCTGGTTCCTGGAACAATTGCTTTTACAGATGCACATATCGAGGTGGACATCACTTACGCTG
AGTACTTCGAAATGTCCGTTCGGTTGGCAGAAGCTATGAAACGATATGGGCTGAATACAAATCACAGAAT
CGTCGTATGCAGTGAAAACTCTCTTCAATTCTTTATGCCGGTGTTGGGCGCGTTATTTATCGGAGTTGCA
GTTGCGCCCGCGAACGACATTTATAATGAACGTGAATTGCTCAACAGTATGGGCATTTCGCAGCCTACCG
TGGTGTTCGTTTCCAAAAAGGGGTTGCAAAAAATTTTGAACGTGCAAAAAAAGCTCCCAATCATCCAAAA
AATTATTATCATGGATTCTAAAACGGATTACCAGGGATTTCAGTCGATGTACACGTTCGTCACATCTCAT
CTACCTCCCGGTTTTAATGAATACGATTTTGTGCCAGAGTCCTTCGATAGGGACAAGACAATTGCACTGA
TCATGAACTCCTCTGGATCTACTGGTCTGCCTAAAGGTGTCGCTCTGCCTCATAGAACTGCCTGCGTGAG
ATTCTCGCATGCCAGAGATCCTATTTTTGGCAATCAAATCATTCCGGATACTGCGATTTTAAGTGTTGTT
CCATTCCATCACGGTTTTGGAATGTTTACTACACTCGGATATTTGATATGTGGATTTCGAGTCGTCTTAA
TGTATAGATTTGAAGAAGAGCTGTTTCTGAGGAGCCTTCAGGATTACAAGATTCAAAGTGCGCTGCTGGT
GCCAACCCTATTCTCCTTCTTCGCCAAAAGCACTCTGATTGACAAATACGATTTATCTAATTTACACGAA
ATTGCTTCTGGTGGCGCTCCCCTCTCTAAGGAAGTCGGGGAAGCGGTTGCCAAGAGGTTCCATCTGCCAG
GTATCAGGCAAGGATATGGGCTCACTGAGACTACATCAGCTATTCTGATTACACCCGAGGGGGATGATAA
ACCGGGCGCGGTCGGTAAAGTTGTTCCATTTTTTGAAGCGAAGGTTGTGGATCTGGATACCGGGAAAACG
CTGGGCGTTAATCAAAGAGGCGAACTGTGTGTGAGAGGTCCTATGATTATGTCCGGTTATGTAAACAATC
CGGAAGCGACCAACGCCTTGATTGACAAGGATGGATGGCTACATTCTGGAGACATAGCTTACTGGGACGA
AGACGAACACTTCTTCATCGTTGACCGCCTGAAGTCTCTGATTAAGTACAAAGGCTATCAGGTGGCTCCC
GCTGAATTGGAATCCATCTTGCTCCAACACCCCAACATCTTCGACGCAGGTGTCGCAGGTCTTCCCGACG
ATGACGCCGGTGAACTTCCCGCCGCCGTTGTTGTTTTGGAGCACGGAAAGACGATGACGGAAAAAGAGAT
CGTGGATTACGTCGCCAGTCAAGTAACAACCGCGAAAAAGTTGCGCGGAGGAGTTGTGTTTGTGGACGAA
GTACCGAAAGGTCTTACCGGAAAACTCGACGCAAGAAAAATCAGAGAGATCCTCATAAAGGCCAAGAAGG
GCGGAAAGATCGCCGTGTAATTCTAGAGTCGGGGCGGCCGGCCGCTTCGAGCAGACATGATAAGATACAT
TGATGAGTTTGGACAAACCACAACTAGAATGCAGTGAAAAAAATGCTTTATTTGTGAAATTTGTGATGCT
ATTGCTTTATTTGTAACCATTATAAGCTGCAATAAACAAGTTAACAACAACAATTGCATTCATTTTATGT
TTCAGGTTCAGGGGGAGGTGTGGGAGGTTTTTTAAAGCAAGTAAAACCTCTACAAATGTGGTAAAATCGA
TAAGGATCCGTCGACCGATGCCCTTGAGAGCCTTCAACCCAGTCAGCTCCTTCCGGTGGGCGCGGGGCAT
GACTATCGTCGCCGCACTTATGACTGTCTTCTTTATCATGCAACTCGTAGGACAGGTGCCGGCAGCGCTC
TTCCGCTTCCTCGCTCACTGACTCGCTGCGCTCGGTCGTTCGGCTGCGGCGAGCGGTATCAGCTCACTCA
AAGGCGGTAATACGGTTATCCACAGAATCAGGGGATAACGCAGGAAAGAACATGTGAGCAAAAGGCCAGC
AAAAGGCCAGGAACCGTAAAAAGGCCGCGTTGCTGGCGTTTTTCCATAGGCTCCGCCCCCCTGACGAGCA
TCACAAAAATCGACGCTCAAGTCAGAGGTGGCGAAACCCGACAGGACTATAAAGATACCAGGCGTTTCCC
CCTGGAAGCTCCCTCGTGCGCTCTCCTGTTCCGACCCTGCCGCTTACCGGATACCTGTCCGCCTTTCTCC
CTTCGGGAAGCGTGGCGCTTTCTCATAGCTCACGCTGTAGGTATCTCAGTTCGGTGTAGGTCGTTCGCTC
CAAGCTGGGCTGTGTGCACGAACCCCCCGTTCAGCCCGACCGCTGCGCCTTATCCGGTAACTATCGTCTT
GAGTCCAACCCGGTAAGACACGACTTATCGCCACTGGCAGCAGCCACTGGTAACAGGATTAGCAGAGCGA
GGTATGTAGGCGGTGCTACAGAGTTCTTGAAGTGGTGGCCTAACTACGGCTACACTAGAAGAACAGTATT
TGGTATCTGCGCTCTGCTGAAGCCAGTTACCTTCGGAAAAAGAGTTGGTAGCTCTTGATCCGGCAAACAA
ACCACCGCTGGTAGCGGTGGTTTTTTTGTTTGCAAGCAGCAGATTACGCGCAGAAAAAAAGGATCTCAAG
AAGATCCTTTGATCTTTTCTACGGGGTCTGACGCTCAGTGGAACGAAAACTCACGTTAAGGGATTTTGGT
CATGAGATTATCAAAAAGGATCTTCACCTAGATCCTTTTAAATTAAAAATGAAGTTTTAAATCAATCTAA
AGTATATATGAGTAAACTTGGTCTGACAGTTACCAATGCTTAATCAGTGAGGCACCTATCTCAGCGATCT
GTCTATTTCGTTCATCCATAGTTGCCTGACTCCCCGTCGTGTAGATAACTACGATACGGGAGGGCTTACC
ATCTGGCCCCAGTGCTGCAATGATACCGCGAGACCCACGCTCACCGGCTCCAGATTTATCAGCAATAAAC
CAGCCAGCCGGAAGGGCCGAGCGCAGAAGTGGTCCTGCAACTTTATCCGCCTCCATCCAGTCTATTAATT
GTTGCCGGGAAGCTAGAGTAAGTAGTTCGCCAGTTAATAGTTTGCGCAACGTTGTTGCCATTGCTACAGG
CATCGTGGTGTCACGCTCGTCGTTTGGTATGGCTTCATTCAGCTCCGGTTCCCAACGATCAAGGCGAGTT
ACATGATCCCCCATGTTGTGCAAAAAAGCGGTTAGCTCCTTCGGTCCTCCGATCGTTGTCAGAAGTAAGT
TGGCCGCAGTGTTATCACTCATGGTTATGGCAGCACTGCATAATTCTCTTACTGTCATGCCATCCGTAAG
ATGCTTTTCTGTGACTGGTGAGTACTCAACCAAGTCATTCTGAGAATAGTGTATGCGGCGACCGAGTTGC
TCTTGCCCGGCGTCAATACGGGATAATACCGCGCCACATAGCAGAACTTTAAAAGTGCTCATCATTGGAA
AACGTTCTTCGGGGCGAAAACTCTCAAGGATCTTACCGCTGTTGAGATCCAGTTCGATGTAACCCACTCG
TGCACCCAACTGATCTTCAGCATCTTTTACTTTCACCAGCGTTTCTGGGTGAGCAAAAACAGGAAGGCAA
AATGCCGCAAAAAAGGGAATAAGGGCGACACGGAAATGTTGAATACTCATACTCTTCCTTTTTCAATATT
ATTGAAGCATTTATCAGGGTTATTGTCTCATGAGCGGATACATATTTGAATGTATTTAGAAAAATAAACA
AATAGGGGTTCCGCGCACATTTCCCCGAAAAGTGCCACCTG
[124 nt withheld, positions 4312-4435]
C
[91 nt withheld, positions 4437-4527]
A
[49 nt withheld, positions 4529-4577]
CCTTTGACGTTGGAGTCCACGTTCTTT
[37 nt withheld, positions 4605-4641]
ACCCTATCTCGGTCTATTCTTTTGATTTATAAGGGATTTTGCCGATTTCGGCCTATTGGTTAAAAAATGA
GCTGATTTAACAAAAATTTAACGCGAATTTTAACAAAATATTAACGCTTACAATTTGCCATTCGCCATTC
AGGCTGCGCAACTGTTGGGAAGGGCGATCGGTGCGGGCCTCTTCGCTATTACGCCAGCCCAAGCTACCAT
GATAAGTAAGTAATATTAAGGTACGGGAGGTACTTGGAGCGGCCGCAATAAAATATCTTTATTTTCATTA
CATCTGTGTGTTGGTTTTTTGTGTGAATCGATAGTACTAACATACGCTCTCCATCAAAACAAAACGAAAC
AAAACAAACTAGCAAAATAGGCTGTCCCCAGTGCAAGTGCAGGTGCCA
